>Addgene plasmid #72432 | pJK267 | addgene partial sequence | sequence record 139409 | T3 5'-GCAATTAACCCTCACTAAAGG-3'
AGCGGCCTCATCCGCCGCTTGCGCAGACATGGGCAGATTATCAGCATACAGACAATACTATGCTGCAAAA
GGCGGCATCCGATATTGGCTGGCGAGACTTTTTTATAGATCCGCGTTTGCAACAGCTGATTACCATTGCC
TTGCGTGAAAACAGAGATATCCGGCAGGCCGCAGCCAGCATTATGGAAGCACAGGGGCGGTACGATATCC
AGCATGCTGGGCTGTTCCCCAGTATTGGGGCAACGGGTGGGCCCATGTATCAGGCACCATCGGATGCTGC
TGGTTTGAGCTTTGCGCCGGGTTTGGATACCGAAAAAACAAGTAACGGTATGGCGCGTGATCCGTTCCGT
TTCTATCAGGGCGGGATAGGGTTTTCTGCTTATGAGATTGATATTTTTGGCCGTATCCGCTCTCTTAGTC
GGGAGGCTGCAGAGGAAACACTTGCCCAGCGCGAAAACCTGCGCGGTGTAACCATTAGTATTATTGCGCA
GGTTGCCAATGCCTATATTGCGTGGTTGGGAGATAGGCAGGCTGTTACACTTGCACAAAACACCTTAAGC
AGCCAGCAAAGTACACTGCAGCTTATTCAGGATAAATATAATCATGGAGAAGCTGATCTGCTGACTGTCA
GGCAGGCAGAAACGCAGGTTGCGCAAAGTGCGGGCCTGTTGGCGGATTCTCAAAGAAAAGTGGAACAGGA
TGAAAATCTTATCAGCCTGCTGATAGGTGCGCCCATTCCTGCAAATCTGCCGCCGCCTTCTGTTTTGGGG
CAGCAAACCCTATTGGCGGATGTGCCGGCGGGCCTGCCGTCAGATCTGCTGAACCGTCGGCCGGATATTG
TGCAGGCCGAGCATGACCTGTTATCTGCACAGGCTGATATTGGGTGCCGCACGCGCTGCATTTTTTCCGC
GTATTACACTTACGGCCAGTGATGGTATTTCCAGTTTGCAGTTCCACAAACTGTTTACATCAGCAGCAAC
AAACCTGGGGGCGTTAACCCCAATAT
