>Addgene plasmid #72432 | pJK267 | addgene partial sequence | sequence record 139410 | T7 5'-TAATACGACTCACTATAGGG-3'
CAATTTCCCAGAATGAACAGGGTGTAACGGTTACTTATAACGATATGGCTCACGGTGGCGCAGTAAGGCA
AATGCAGGCTGATTATTGTGTCTGCACTATTCCTCTTTCAATCCTTTCACAACTGGATGTGCAGGTGGAA
GACGCCATGAAAGCTGCAATTCTGGCTGTGCCGTATGCATCTTCTGTAAAAATTGGGTTGGAGTTCAAAC
GTAGGTTCTGGGAAGAAGATGAACAGATTTACGGGGGCATCAGTTTTACAGATCAGCCTATTAGTCAGAT
TTCCTATCCCAGTCATGGATATTTCAGAAAAGGGCCCGCAGTGTTGCTGGGGGGGTATCTGTTTGGTACT
CCAGCGTATGATTATGTTGGAATGCCTCCGCAAGAACGCCTTGAGCGTGCTTTGGAGCAGGGGAGTGTTA
TTCATCCACAATATCAGAAAGAGTTTTCAAATGGCGTAAGTTTTGCATGGAGCCGAACACCATGGGTTAT
GGGATGTTGTTCCATGTGGACAGAAGAAGCACGGCGTACGCACTATAAAACGCTTTGTAGCATAGACAAG
CGTATTGTGCTGGCAGGAGAGCATGCTTCTTACGTTGGGTGTTGGCAGGAAGGTGCCATTCTATCTGCCT
TGGACGCTATTACGCGTTTGCATAAACGTATATTAGGAGCGGCTTAATGCGTAATCTGTATTTCTATGCG
GTGTTTTTGCTGTTTCTGGTTTTGACATCAACCGTAACATGGGCAGACAGTTCTGGGAAGGTAACAGGCA
AAACAGAATCTTTGTCAGATGGTGCGGATATTTATAAACATATTTGTCAAAGCTGCCATATGTCGGATGG
GAAAGGTGCAGAAGGGCCGGGGCACGCTTTCCTGCCTTGGCGAAAAACCCTAAGTTGCAGAGTGGAAAAT
ACGTAGCCTCTGTTGTACTGAACGGTATGGGCCCTATGCCATGGTTTGCTGTTACCTTGAATGACCAACA
GGTTGCCAATGTTGTAAATTATATTCCCCACACATTTTGATAACCATTATACAAATGCATCAAGCCCAG
