[The description below was written by a language model from this plasmid's Addgene catalogue record.]
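Description:
pJK267 is a genomic DNA clone from the acetic acid bacterium Acetobacter aceti strain 1023, carried in a small plasmid derived from the lambda-BlueStar library vector. Lambda-BlueStar is a phage-based genomic cloning system from which a plasmid containing the insert can be excised. The recorded backbone size of about 2.1 kb without insert is consistent with such an excised plasmid rather than the full phage genome. The plasmid is maintained in E. coli under ampicillin selection. The copy number is listed as unknown, and the record does not name the origin of replication.

The insert is a fragment of A. aceti 1023 chromosomal DNA cloned through Sau3AI sites at both ends, as is usual for libraries built from partially digested genomic DNA. Both sites are reported as retained. T3 and T7 promoter primers are listed for sequencing inward from the two vector–insert junctions. Although the repository classes the vector as bacterial expression, no promoter is recorded for the insert. Any expression would therefore depend on native A. aceti regulatory sequences within the fragment or on the flanking phage promoters.

The record does not state the insert size, the genes it contains, or its position in the genome, and no feature table is provided. The depositing lab notes that the insert may be chimeric, meaning it could join non-contiguous Sau3AI fragments ligated together during library construction. Gene order near any internal junction should therefore be checked against the genome. The clone is best regarded as a source of A. aceti 1023 genomic sequence for gene identification, subcloning or sequencing.
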