Addgene plasmid #72432: pJK267
Purpose: Acetobacter aceti 1023 gDNA
Depositing lab: T. J. Kappock. Depositing organization: Purdue University.
Backbone
  Vector backbone: lambda-BlueStar
  Backbone size w/o insert (bp): 2111
  Vector type: Bacterial Expression
Growth in bacteria
  Bacterial resistance: Ampicillin, 100 μg/mL
  Growth temperature: 37°C
  Growth strain: DH5alpha
  Copy number: Unknown
Gene/Insert
  Gene/Insert name: Acetobacter aceti 1023 gDNA
  Species: Acetobacter aceti 1023
  Promoter: n/a
  Cloning method: Restriction Enzyme; 5′ cloning site Sau3AI (not destroyed); 3′ cloning site Sau3AI (not destroyed)
  Sequencing primers: 5′ T3 promoter; 3′ T7 promoter
Terms and licenses: Academic/Nonprofit Terms; Industry Terms: Not Available to Industry
Depositor comments: The depositing lab noted there may be a possible chimeric insert present in this plasmid.
How to cite: pJK267 was a gift from T. J. Kappock (Addgene plasmid # 72432 ; http://n2t.net/addgene:72432 ; RRID:Addgene_72432)
